>Addgene plasmid #147601 | pAc5.1B-EGFP-Dm4E-T-del28-43_T | depositor full sequence | sequence record 290048 | Full Sequence
CTTCAAGGAATTAATTCTATATTCTAAAAACACAAATGATACTTCTAAAAAAAATCATGAATGGCATCAA
CTCTGAATCAAATCTTTGCAGATGCACCTACTTCTCATTTCCACTGTCACATCATTTTTCCAGATCTCGC
TGCCTGTTATGTGGCCCACAAACCAAGACACGTTTTATGGCCATTAAAGCTGGCTGATCGTCGCCAAACA
CCAAATACATATCAATATGTACATTCGAGAAAGAAGCGATCAAAGAAGCGTCTTCGGGCGAGTAGGAGAA
TGCGGAGGAGAAGGAGAACGAGCTGATCTAGTATCTCTCCACAATCCAATGCCAACTGACCAACTGGCCA
TATTCGGAGCAATTTGAAGCCAATTTCCATCGCCTGGCGATCGCTCCATTCTTGGCTATATGTTTTTCAC
CGTTCCCGGGGCCATTTTCAAAGACTCGTCGGTAAGATAAGATTGTGTCACTCGCTGTCTCTCTTCATTT
GTCGAAGAATGCTGAGGAATTTCGCGATGACGTCGGCGAGTATTTTGAAGAATGAGAATAATTTGTATTT
ATACGAAAATCAGTTAGTGGAATTTTCTACAAAAACATGTTATCTATAGATAATTTTGTTGCAAAATATG
TTGACTATGACAAAGATTGTATGTATATACCTTTAATGTATTCTCATTTTCTTATGTATTTATAATGGCA
ATGATGATACTGATGATATTTTAAGATGATGCCAGACCACAGGCTGATTTCTGCGTCTTTTGCCGAACGC
AGTGCATGTGCGGTTGTTGTTTTTTGGAATAGTTTCAATTTTCGGACTGTCCGCTTTGATTTCAGTTTCT
TGGCTTATTCAAAAAGCAAAGTAAAGCCAAAAAAGCGAGATGGCAATACCAAATGCGGCAAAACGGTAGT
GGAAGGAAAGGGGTGCGGGGCAGCGGAAGGAAGGGTGGGGCGGGGCGTGGCGGGGTCTGTGGCTGGGCGC
GACGTCACCGACGTTGGAGCCACTCCTTTGACCATGTGTGCGTGTGTGTATTATTCGTGTCTCGCCACTC
GCCGGTTGTTTTTTTCTTTTTATCTCGCTCTCTCTAGCGCCATCTCGTACGCATGCTCAACGCACCGCAT
GTTGCCGTGTCCTTTATGCGTCATTTTGGCTCGAAATAGGCAATTATTTAAACAAAGATTAGTCAACGAA
AACGCTAAAATAAATAAGTCTACAATATGGTTACTTATTGCCATGTGTGTGCAGCCAACGATAGCAACAA
AAGCAACAACACAGTGGCTTTCCCTCTTTCACTTTTTGTTTGCAAGCGCGTGCGAGCAAGACGGCACGAC
CGGCAAACGCAATTACGCTGACAAAGAGCAGACGAAGTTTTGGCCGAAAAACATCAAGGCGCCTGATACG
AATGCATTTGCAATAACAATTGCGATATTTAATATTGTTTATGAAGCTGTTTGACTTCAAAACACACAAA
AAAAAAAATAAAACAAATTATTTGAAAGAGAATTAGGAATCGGACAGCTTATCGTTACGGGCTAACAGCA
CACCGAGACGAAATAGCTTACCTGACGTCACAGCCTCTGGAAGAACTGCCGCCAAGCAGAGAGAGAGAGA
AAAAGAGGGAGAGCAGCTTAGACCGCATGTGCTTGTGTGTGAGGCGTCTCTCTCTTCGTCTCCTGTTTGC
GCAAACGCATAGACTGCACTGAGAAAATCGATTACCTATTTTTTATGAATGAATATTTGCACTATTACTA
TTCAAAACTATTAAGATAGCAATCACATTCAATAGCCAAATACTATACCACCTGAGCGATGCAACGAAAT
GATCAATTTGAGCAAAAATGCTGCATATTTAGGACGGCATCATTATAGAAATGCTTCTTGCTGTGTACTT
TTCTCTCGTCTGGCAGCTGTTTCGCCGTTATTGTTAAAACCGGCTTAAGTTAGGTGTGTTTTCTACGACT
AGTGATGCCCCTACTAGAAGATGTGTGTTGCACAAATGTCCCTGAATAACCAATTTGAAGTGCAGATAGC
AGTAAACGTAAGCTAATATGAATATTATTTAACTGTAATGTTTTAATATCGCTGGACATTACTAATAAAC
CCACTATAAACACATGTACATATGTATGTTTTGGCATACAATGAGTAGTTGGGGAAAAAATGTGTAAAAG
CACCGTGACCATCACAGCATAAAGATAACCAGCTGAAGTATCGAATATGAGTAACCCCCAAATTGAATCA
CATGCCGCAACTGATAGGACCCATGGAAGTACACTCTTCATGGCGATATACAAGACACACACAAGCACGA
ACACCCAGTTGCGGAGGAAATTCTCCGTAAATGAAAACCCAATCGGCGAACAATTCATACCCATATATGG
TAAAAGTTTTGAACGCGACTTGAGAGCGGAGAGCATTGCGGCTGATAAGGTTTTAGCGCTAAGCGGGCTT
TATAAAACGGGCTGCGGGACCAGTTTTCATATCACTACCGTTTGAGTTCTTGTGCTGTGTGGATACTCCT
CCCGACACAAAGCCGCTCCATCAGCCAGCAGTCGTCTAATCCAGAGACCCCGGATCGGGGTACCAACATG
GTGAGCAAGGGCGAGGAGCTGTTCACCGGGGTGGTGCCCATCCTGGTCGAGCTGGACGGCGACGTAAACG
GCCACAAGTTCAGCGTGTCCGGCGAGGGCGAGGGCGATGCCACCTACGGCAAGCTGACCCTGAAGTTCAT
CTGCACCACCGGCAAGCTGCCCGTGCCCTGGCCCACCCTCGTGACCACCCTGACCTACGGCGTGCAGTGC
TTCAGCCGCTACCCCGACCACATGAAGCAGCACGACTTCTTCAAGTCCGCCATGCCCGAAGGCTACGTCC
AGGAGCGCACCATCTTCTTCAAGGACGACGGCAACTACAAGACCCGCGCCGAGGTGAAGTTCGAGGGCGA
CACCCTGGTGAACCGCATCGAGCTGAAGGGCATCGACTTCAAGGAGGACGGCAACATCCTGGGGCACAAG
CTGGAGTACAACTACAACAGCCACAACGTCTATATCATGGCCGACAAGCAGAAGAACGGCATCAAGGTGA
ACTTCAAGATCCGCCACAACATCGAGGACGGCAGCGTGCAGCTCGCCGACCACTACCAGCAGAACACCCC
CATCGGCGACGGCCCCGTGCTGCTGCCCGACAACCACTACCTGAGCACCCAGTCCGCCCTGAGCAAAGAC
CCCAACGAGAAGCGCGATCACATGGTCCTGCTGGAGTTCGTGACCGCCGCCGGGATCACTCTCGGCATGG
ACGAGCTGTACAAGCCAAGCTTGAATTCTATGGATACATCAAAGATTAGTGCCAGGTACTCGAAAGTAGA
CCTGTTAGCTCTAAGATATGAAGGTAAAAGTCGACAGCGCATTAATCTGAACACAGCTGCGTTAACCGTG
TCCAGCGCCTATTCTAATCAAAACAAGAATCGACTTTCTCCAGAAGCAGATAACTCGAGCTTAATTTGTT
CCAATAGTAGCTCAATAAGTTCACGTCGCGCTATGAGAAATCGAGAACGGGCAAACAACTATTACCAGCG
CTTCGTACCTACCGATTCTCTTCTAATAAGTGGGGAGGATAAAGATAAGGATGCGCTTTCTCATGGACAG
CCCTATAAGTCGAATATCATCGATCACCGTAGCATATCATCTTCACATTTAATGCCGGCATTTGCAAAGA
GGCGTTTTGTCATATCGAAAGGCAGCAACAGCGAGGAAAGCAACGAGGGGATAAACACTTGTGCAAGCAA
GGGCAAGGCAGCCAGTTCGCCTAGCCGTAAGGGTAGCGAGTTGGATACTGCTGAGACATGTTTGAATTTT
GTTCAGCCGGATCACGACCAATGCATGTCATCTTCACCTACATTTTCAACATCCCGCCAAGAAAGGCGGA
TTGGTAGCGGTCGGCTGTTGCCAAGAAGTGATAATTGGGATTACAAAAACGAAAAGACCGTAGAAGCCAG
CATTGAGAATGAAAAGGAAACATCTCCAAATGGATCTGGAAGTACAAGCAGTCTTAATCAGCACAATCAA
AGCCAACATCGTTCTCGAACATTCAGTGGAAGGTTAGTTGAACGTGTTCCCGAAGTCACAGATCGTCGTT
TTCAATATGACTCCAAAAAGTCTTTTGATCGTCAGGGAATTAATAATCGACGCATTTCTGGTAAGGAGCC
TTTCAGTACTCAAAGCCGAAGCAAGCGTGGCAATTCCTATCTCATTCACGAAGAACCTGAATGGTTCAGT
GCAGGACCTAAATCACAGCTAGAAACTATTGATCTACACGGGTTTGAAGACCTGGAAAAAAACGAAGAGC
GATCCGTAACTGAAGATAAAAATAATCAAATTCAACAACTTGATAAAAATTTAGACGCGCAAGCAAGCAA
AGATGAAGCTTCGATGAGAAACAGCAATGATAGTTTAAATTTCCGCGAAGTCATTCCAAGTGATGAAAAG
AAGCACACTGACGAAAATGTAGTGACTTCTATTCAAAACTCAACAGATCTCGGCCATCCCAATAAAAACA
AACCAATTCAGATGCAGCCCAGTCAGAATCCTGAAAGTGAATTTAATTTTGATGCCTTTCTTAATATGCA
TCCCTTGGATAATTCCGTTTTGAGTAATGATGAAACTGGAAAAAGTGACTCAAAAGGAACATCCCGTTTT
AGCCGATGGTTTCGACAAAAAGAAGCTGCAAATAATAATGAGTTTCCAGGGTTTCGGGAATCGCATGCTC
AAGAAAAACGTGGTATTCCAAGTGTTAAGGATCTGGAAGCTCAAATGATAAAAGTGGATATGAGGACTGA
TTTAATAAATCCAATAGCAGGGTCATTATGTCAGACAGTGCAAATGGAAAAACCTATTGCTAGAGACACT
GAGGCATTCAAAAAACTTTTGCAACAGTTGGGTTCTCAAGCCAGGCAGCATCATCCATGCAACGACGATT
GTCGTACAATAAACCTCTCAAATATAGCAAATCATGTACACCTTGAGTCAAAATTACATCAAAAAATAAA
TGATGGTCATTTGCAGCAACCAGAGTTAAGTGTTAACGTGCCAACCATGCCAACTAGTAGTCATGTATTT
TTGCAAAAGCGTTTGGAAATCCAACATTTAATTCAAAGACTTCATTGTGGAGACGTTTCACATGATTTTT
TGGAAAAAGAATTGGATAATCCCAGCACCCCAGCAGCCACAAAGGATGTCATTGCCACAGTGTTGAATGA
ATATTCTCATTCTAAAAGAAATCCGGTGGTCACAGGCGATCCCAATATTTTTACCCAACAATCGTTTCTT
CAGCCTCAATCAGTCCATCAGCACTACTCTCAAGAATTGCATTCGCAAAATACTGCTAACCATACGATTA
ATCAGCTAATTTCCCACGGTAACTCTCCAACTCCGTTGGCATTTACTCCTACTTCAGTTTTAAGAAAAAT
GACAGCCGATAAGGATACGCAATCACCAAGCACTTATTGTCAGAACCCACAATATCATGTACACCAACAA
AATGCCAAGCAAGTCGGTACTCGTGAGAACGTACTTGAGCCACAGCTGACCGCAACAATGGCTGTACAGC
CCCGAATGATATTAGGCGGTGGAAACTTTGCCATTGGCCAAAACAATCAACATTTGTCTCCCAACATGTC
ACAAAGTCGTAATCAACAAGTGTTAAAGTGGACTTCTGGCAATATGCAAATGGTCCACGGAAAAACATTT
GGCCGACCTATTCTGAAAGGAGGTCTTAATTCAATGCCGCATTCCAATTCTGCACTTCCTTTTACTGCCC
ATAAAATTGAAATGCAACCCATTCATCAACCACATCTACAGCAGCAGCAACATAGATTTAAAGCAGTTCA
ATCTGTGGAATCAAATCTGAATACCGAAAGTGTTCACCAAAACATTACATCTCCTGTTGGATGGCACCAA
CTTTACATGCAACATCAGCAACAACATCATCACACACGACAGCAGCTTAGTCAAAGAGTGATTTATGGAG
AAATGCACCGTCAATCAAATCCACAAATGTCTCCGCCAGTCCCAGGTTTTTCTGACAGCTCCGATTCCGG
TAATGTGATCAAAGCAAACAGCCTCACATCTCCTAGCTACCAGAGAGATGAGAGGATTTCATCACCAACC
AATCAATTGGCGCAATGGTTTTCCCCTGAGCTTCTTGCAAAAGCCTCTGCTGGAAAACTGCCACTTTTAA
ATGTGAACCAAGCACTCAGTTTGGAAGAATTTGAACGAAGCATTCAACATTCCTCAGGCGTCGTGCATAA
CTAAGGCGGCCGCTCGAGTCTAGAGGGCCCGCGGTTCGAAGGTAAGCCTATCCCTAACCCTCTCCTCGGT
CTCGATTCTACGCGTACCGGTCATCATCACCATCACCATTGAGTTTAAACCCGCTGATCAGCCTCGACTG
TGCCTTCTAAGGCCTGAGCTCGCTGATCAGCCTCGATCGAGGATCCAGACATGATAAGATACATTGATGA
GTTTGGACAAACCACAACTAGAATGCAGTGAAAAAAATGCTTTATTTGTGAAATTTGTGATGCTATTGCT
TTATTTGTAACCATTATAAGCTGCAATAAACAAGTTAACAACAACAATTGCATTCATTTTATGTTTCAGG
TTCAGGGGGAGGTGTGGGAGGTTTTTTAAAGCAAGTAAAACCTCTACAAATGTGGTATGGCTGATTATGA
TCAGTCGACCGATGCCCTTGAGAGCCTTCAACCCAGTCAGCTCCTTCCGGTGGGCGCGGGGCATGACTAT
CGTCGCCGCACTTATGACTGTCTTCTTTATCATGCAACTCGTAGGACAGGTGCCGGCAGCGCTCTGGGTC
ATTTTCGGCGAGGACCGCTTTCGCTGGAGCGCGACGATGATCGGCCTGTCGCTTGCGGTATTCGGAATCT
TGCACGCCCTCGCTCAAGCCTTCGTCACTGGTCCCGCCACCAAACGTTTCGGCGAGAAGCAGGCCATTAT
CGCCGGCATGGCGGCCGACGCGCTGGGCTACGTCTTGCTGGCGTTCGCGACGCGAGGCTGGATGGCCTTC
CCCATTATGATTCTTCTCGCTTCCGGCGGCATCGGGATGCCCGCGTTGCAGGCCATGCTGTCCAGGCAGG
TAGATGACGACCATCAGGGACAGCTTCAAGGATCGCTCGCGGCTCTTACCAGCCAGCAAAAGGCCAGGAA
CCGTAAAAAGGCCGCGTTGCTGGCGTTTTTCCATAGGCTCCGCCCCCCTGACGAGCATCACAAAAATCGA
CGCTCAAGTCAGAGGTGGCGAAACCCGACAGGACTATAAAGATACCAGGCGTTTCCCCCTGGAAGCTCCC
TCGTGCGCTCTCCTGTTCCGACCCTGCCGCTTACCGGATACCTGTCCGCCTTTCTCCCTTCGGGAAGCGT
GGCGCTTTCTCAATGCTCACGCTGTAGGTATCTCAGTTCGGTGTAGGTCGTTCGCTCCAAGCTGGGCTGT
GTGCACGAACCCCCCGTTCAGCCCGACCGCTGCGCCTTATCCGGTAACTATCGTCTTGAGTCCAACCCGG
TAAGACACGACTTATCGCCACTGGCAGCAGCCACTGGTAACAGGATTAGCAGAGCGAGGTATGTAGGCGG
TGCTACAGAGTTCTTGAAGTGGTGGCCTAACTACGGCTACACTAGAAGGACAGTATTTGGTATCTGCGCT
CTGCTGAAGCCAGTTACCTTCGGAAAAAGAGTTGGTAGCTCTTGATCCGGCAAACAAACCACCGCTGGTA
GCGGTGGTTTTTTTGTTTGCAAGCAGCAGATTACGCGCAGAAAAAAAGGATCTCAAGAAGATCCTTTGAT
CTTTTCTACGGGGTCTGACGCTCAGTGGAACGAAAACTCACGTTAAGGGATTTTGGTCATGAGATTATCA
AAAAGGATCTTCACCTAGATCCTTTTAAATTAAAAATGAAGTTTTAAATCAATCTAAAGTATATATGAGT
AAACTTGGTCTGACAGTTACCAATGCTTAATCAGTGAGGCACCTATCTCAGCGATCTGTCTATTTCGTTC
ATCCATAGTTGCCTGACTCCCCGTCGTGTAGATAACTACGATACGGGAGGGCTTACCATCTGGCCCCAGT
GCTGCAATGATACCGCGAGACCCACGCTCACCGGCTCCAGATTTATCAGCAATAAACCAGCCAGCCGGAA
GGGCCGAGCGCAGAAGTGGTCCTGCAACTTTATCCGCCTCCATCCAGTCTATTAATTGTTGCCGGGAAGC
TAGAGTAAGTAGTTCGCCAGTTAATAGTTTGCGCAACGTTGTTGCCATTGCTGCAGGCATCGTGGTGTCA
CGCTCGTCGTTTGGTATGGCTTCATTCAGCTCCGGTTCCCAACGATCAAGGCGAGTTACATGATCCCCCA
TGTTGTGCAAAAAAGCGGTTAGCTCCTTCGGTCCTCCGATCGTTGTCAGAAGTAAGTTGGCCGCAGTGTT
ATCACTCATGGTTATGGCAGCACTGCATAATTCTCTTACTGTCATGCCATCCGTAAGATGCTTTTCTGTG
ACTGGTGAGTACTCAACCAAGTCATTCTGAGAATAGTGTATGCGGCGACCGAGTTGCTCTTGCCCGGCGT
CAACACGGGATAATACCGCGCCACATAGCAGAACTTTAAAAGTGCTCATCATTGGAAAACGTTCTTCGGG
GCGAAAACTCTCAAGGATCTTACCGCTGTTGAGATCCAGTTCGATGTAACCCACTCGTGCACCCAACTGA
TCTTCAGCATCTTTTACTTTCACCAGCGTTTCTGGGTGAGCAAAAACAGGAAGGCAAAATGCCGCAAAAA
AGGGAATAAGGGCGACACGGAAATGTTGAATACTCATACTCTTCCTTTTTCAATATTATTGAAGCATTTA
TCAGGGTTATTGTCTCATGAGCGGATACATATTTGAATGTATTTAGAAAAATAAACAAATAGGGGTTCCG
CGCACATTTCCCCGAAAAGTGCCACCTGACGTCTAAGAAACCATTATTATCATGACATTAACCTATAAAA
ATAGGCGTATCACGAGGCCCTTTCGT
Features (pLannotate 1.2.2; 10 found; start..end, strand, type, name):
     56..2568    +  promoter       Ac5 promoter: Drosophila melanogaster actin 5C promoter
   2588..3304    +  CDS            EGFP: EGFP is a basic (constitutively fluorescent) green fluorescent protein published in 1996, derived from Aequorea victoria. It is reported to be a rapidly-maturing weak dimer with moderate acid sensitivity.
   3320..6301    +  CDS            4E-T: 4ET_DROME - Experimental evidence at protein level: Swiss-Prot protein existence level 1. eIF4E1-binding protein that regulates translation and stability of mRNAs in processing bodies (P-bodies) (By similarity). Probably plays a role in P-bodies to coordinate the storage of translationally inactive mRNAs in the cytoplasm and prevent their degradation (By similarity). Acts as a binding platform for multiple RNA-binding proteins. Required for the formation of P-bodies (By similarity). From Drosophila melanogaster (Fruit fly).
   6341..6382    +  CDS            V5 tag: epitope tag from simian virus 5
   6482..6616    -  polyA_signal   SV40 poly(A) signal: SV40 polyadenylation signal
   6639..6723    -  CDS            large T antigen (fragment): large T antigen from SV40 (simian virus 40)
   6724..7194    +  CDS            TcR (fragment): tetracycline efflux protein; tet; confers resistance to tetracycline
   7238..7826    -  rep_origin     ori: high-copy-number ColE1/pMB1/pBR322/pUC origin of replication
   7997..8857    -  CDS            AmpR: β-lactamase; bla; confers resistance to ampicillin, carbenicillin, and related antibiotics
   8858..8962    -  promoter       AmpR promoter: bla
