[The description below was written by a language model from this plasmid's Addgene catalogue record and pLannotate feature annotations shown in this document.]
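Description:
pAc5.1B-EGFP-Dm4E-T-del28-43_T is a 9,056 nt insect expression plasmid for producing a GFP-tagged deletion mutant of the Drosophila melanogaster eIF4E-binding protein 4E-T. The catalogue lists the backbone as unknown, although the name and annotated features point to a pAc5.1-type vector. It is propagated in E. coli through a ColE1/pUC-type origin and selected with ampicillin via a β-lactamase gene under its own bla promoter. The repository lists it as low copy, even though the annotated origin is of the high-copy type. Short fragments of a tetracycline resistance gene and of SV40 large T antigen are also detected; these look like non-functional backbone remnants.

The expression cassette is driven by the Drosophila actin 5C (Ac5) promoter, a strong constitutive promoter commonly used in cultured fly cells. It directs transcription of EGFP followed closely by the 4E-T coding sequence, which is consistent with an N-terminal EGFP fusion. A V5 epitope tag is annotated downstream of the insert, but the record does not say whether it is in frame and translated or cut off by a stop codon. An SV40 polyadenylation signal follows the cassette. The insert derives from CG32016 isoform C, carries an L127S variation noted by the depositor, and lacks residues 28–43.

4E-T regulates the translation and stability of mRNAs in P-bodies. The associated study concerns how 4E-BPs use 4E-binding motifs to bind eIF4E and repress translation. The construct was therefore probably made to test the contribution of the deleted segment to eIF4E interaction, localisation or repression in insect cells, though the record does not define the function of the deleted region. The depositor sequence may be theoretical rather than fully verified.
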