Addgene plasmid #147601: pAc5.1B-EGFP-Dm4E-T-del28-43_T
Purpose: Insect Expression of Dm4E-T-del28-43
Depositing lab: Elisa Izaurralde. Depositing organization: Max Planck Institute for Developmental Biology. Publication: 4E-BPs require non-canonical 4E-binding motifs and a lateral surface of eIF4E to repress translation. Igreja C, Peter D, Weiler C, Izaurralde E. Nat Commun. 2014 Sep 2;5:4790. doi: 10.1038/ncomms5790. PubMed 25179781.
Backbone
  Vector backbone: Unknown
  Vector type: Insect Expression
Growth in bacteria
  Bacterial resistance: Ampicillin, 100 μg/mL
  Growth temperature: 37°C
  Growth strain: DH5alpha
  Copy number: Low Copy
Gene/Insert
  Gene/Insert name: Dm4E-T-del28-43
  Species: D. melanogaster (fly)
  Entrez Gene: 4E-T (a.k.a. Dmel_CG32016, CG11097, CG11232, CG32016, Dm4E-T, Dmel\CG32016)
  Cloning method: Unknown
Terms and licenses: Academic/Nonprofit Terms; Industry Terms: Not Available to Industry
Depositor comments: ORF extracted from CG32016 isoform C. NCBI:NM_166798.1, one variation L127S annotated as EST Plasmids from this collection were made available to the research community and donated after the lab closed. Please note that the sequence provided by the depositing laboratory may be theoretical/predicted or based on Sanger sequencing results. There may be discrepancies between sequencing results obtained by Addgene and the depositor sequence. If an Addgene verified sequence is not available, please contact before placing your order to request that our lab fully sequence the plasmid.
How to cite: pAc5.1B-EGFP-Dm4E-T-del28-43_T was a gift from Elisa Izaurralde (Addgene plasmid # 147601 ; http://n2t.net/addgene:147601 ; RRID:Addgene_147601)
